Addgene plasmid #37608: p6903 PHAGE-B CMV-N-EGFP Myc
Depositing lab: Peter Howley. Depositing organization: Harvard Medical School. Publication: Identification and proteomic analysis of distinct UBE3A/E6AP protein complexes. Martinez-Noel G, Galligan JT, Sowa ME, Arndt V, Overton TM, Harper JW, Howley PM. Mol Cell Biol. 2012 May 29. 10.1128/MCB.00201-12 PubMed 22645313.
Backbone
  Vector backbone: pHAGE-B CMV N-EGFP GAW
  Backbone size w/o insert (bp): 8344
  Total vector size (bp): 9661
  Vector type: Mammalian Expression
  Selectable markers: Blasticidin
Growth in bacteria
  Bacterial resistance: Ampicillin, 100 μg/mL
  Growth temperature: 37°C
  Growth strain: DH5alpha
  Copy number: Unknown
Gene/Insert
  Gene/Insert name: Myc
  Species: H. sapiens (human)
  Insert size (bp): 1317
  Entrez Gene: MYC (a.k.a. MRTL, MYCC, bHLHe39, c-Myc)
  Promoter: CMV
  Tag / fusion protein: EGFP (N terminal on backbone)
  Cloning method: Gateway Cloning
  Sequencing primers: 5′ unknown
Terms and licenses: Academic/Nonprofit Terms; Industry Terms: Not Available to Industry
How to cite: p6903 PHAGE-B CMV-N-EGFP Myc was a gift from Peter Howley (Addgene plasmid # 37608 ; http://n2t.net/addgene:37608 ; RRID:Addgene_37608)
