[The description below was written by a language model from this plasmid's Addgene catalogue record.]
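Description:
p6903 PHAGE-B CMV-N-EGFP Myc is a mammalian expression plasmid of about 9.7 kb, built on the pHAGE-B CMV N-EGFP GAW backbone (about 8.3 kb without insert). It is propagated in E. coli under ampicillin selection, and it carries a blasticidin marker for selecting mammalian cells that have taken up the construct. The pHAGE name is generally associated with lentiviral transfer vectors. However, the record lists the vector type only as mammalian expression and provides no feature table, so viral elements such as LTRs or a packaging signal cannot be confirmed from the information given. The bacterial origin of replication and copy number are also not stated.

The payload is the human MYC (c-Myc) coding sequence, an insert of roughly 1.3 kb that was introduced by Gateway recombination cloning into the destination backbone. Expression is driven by the CMV promoter, a strong constitutive promoter in most mammalian cell types. The backbone supplies EGFP upstream of the Gateway cassette, so the product is an N-terminal EGFP–Myc fusion. The fluorescent tag allows the fusion protein to be followed by microscopy or flow cytometry, and it can also serve as an epitope for detection or pull-down with anti-GFP reagents.

The plasmid was deposited in connection with a study on the identification and proteomic analysis of UBE3A/E6AP protein complexes. This suggests it was used to express tagged Myc in cultured human cells for work related to E6AP, although the record does not describe the specific experiment in which it was used.
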