>Addgene plasmid #37608 | p6903 PHAGE-B CMV-N-EGFP Myc | addgene partial sequence | sequence record 49788 | CMV-F 5'-CGCAAATGGGCGGTAGGCGTG-3'
AGAGCTCGTTTAGTGAACCGTCAGATCGCCTGGAGACGCCATCCACGCTGTTTTGACCTCCATAGAAGAC
ACCGGCGGCCGATCTGCCACCATGGTGAGCAAGGGCGAGGAGCTGTTCACCGGGGTGGTGCCCATCCTGG
TCGAGCTGGACGGCGACGTAAACGGCCACAAGTTCAGCGTGTCCGGCGAGGGCGAGGGCGATGCCACCTA
CGGCAAGCTGACCCTGAAGTTCATCTGCACCACCGGCAAGCTGCCCGTGCCCTGGCCCACCCTCGTGACC
ACCCTGACCTACGGCGTGCAGTGCTTCAGCCGCTACCCCGACCACATGAAGCAGCACGACTTCTTCAAGT
CCGCCATGCCCGAAGGCTACGTCCAGGAGCGCACCATCTTCTTCAAGGACGACGGCAACTACAAGACCCG
CGCCGAGGTGAAGTTCGAGGGCGACACCCTGGTGAACCGCATCGAGCTGAAGGGCATCGACTTCAAGGAG
GACGGCAACATCCTGGGGCACAAGCTGGAGTACAACTACAACAGCCACAACGTCTATATCATGGCCGACA
AGCAGAAGAACGGCATCAAGGTGAACTTCAAGATCCGCCACAACATCGAGGACGGCAGCGTGCAGCTCGC
CGACCACTACCAGCAGAACACCCCCATCGGCGACGGCCCCGTGCTGCTGCCCGACAACCACTACCTGAGC
ACCCAGTCCGCCCTGAGCAAAGACCCCAACGAGAAGCGCGATCACATGGTCCTGCTGGAGTTCGTGACCG
CCGCCGGGATCACTCTCGGCATGGACGAGCTGTACA
