>Addgene plasmid #37608 | p6903 PHAGE-B CMV-N-EGFP Myc | addgene partial sequence | sequence record 50959 | EGFP-C 5'-CATGGTCCTGCTGGAGTTCGTG-3'
TCGAGGTTATCAAACAAGTTTGTACAAAAAAGTTGGCACCATGCCCCTCAACGTTAGCTTCACCAACAGG
AACTATGACCTCGACTACGACTCGGTGCAGCCGTATTTCTACTGCGACGAGGAGGAGAACTTCTACCAGC
AGCAGCAGCAGAGCGAGCTGCAGCCCCCGGCGCCCAGCGAGGATATCTGGAAGAAATTCGAGCTGCTGCC
CACCCCGCCCCTGTCCCCTAGCCGCCGCTCCGGGCTCTGCTCGCCCTCCTACGTTGCGGTCACACCCTTC
TCCCTTCGGGGAGACAACGACGGCGGTGGCGGGAGCTTCTCCACGGCCGACCAGCTGGAGATGGTGACCG
AGCTGCTGGGAGGAGACATGGTGAACCAGAGTTTCATCTGCGACCCGGACGACGAGACCTTCATCAAAAA
CATCATCATCCAGGACTGTATGTGGAGCGGCTTCTCGGCCGCCGCCAAGCTCGTCTCAGAGAAGCTGGCC
TCCTACCAGGCTGCGCGCAAAGACAGCGGCAGCCCGAACCCCGCCCGCGGCCACAGCGTCTGCTCCACCT
CCAGCTTGTACCTGCAGGATCTGAGCGCCGCCGCCTCAGAGTGCATCGACCCCTCGGTGGTCTTCCCCTA
CCCTCTCAACGACAGCAGCTCGCCCAAGTCCTGCGCCTCGCAAGACTCCAGCGCCTTCTCTCCGTCCTCG
GATTCTCTGCTCTCCTCGACGGAGTCCTCCCCGCAGGGCAGCCCCGAGCCCCTGGTGCTCCATGAGGAGA
CACCGCCCACCACCAGCAGCGACTCTGAGGAGGAACAAGAAGATGAGGAAGAAATCGATGTTGTTTCTGT
GGAAAAGAGGCAGGCTCCTGGCAAAAGGTCAGATTGATACTCTGTGAGCA
